>Addgene plasmid #178515 | pAAV-syn-mCre | depositor full sequence | sequence record 346693 | pAAV-syn-mCre sequence 5252 bps
CCTGCAGGCAGCTGCGCGCTCGCTCGCTCACTGAGGCCGCCCGGGCGTCGGGCGACCTTTGGTCGCCCGG
CCTCAGTGAGCGAGCGAGCGCGCAGAGAGGGAGTGGCCAACTCCATCACTAGGGGTTCCTGTCGACGCTA
GACTGCAGAGGGCCCTGCGTATGAGTGCAAGTGGGTTTTAGGACCAGGATGAGGCGGGGTGGGGGTGCCT
ACCTGACGACCGACCCCGACCCACTGGACAAGCACCCAACCCCCATTCCCCAAATTGCGCATCCCCTATC
AGAGAGGGGGAGGGGAAACAGGATGCGGCGAGGCGCGTGCGCACTGCCAGCTTCAGCACCGCGGACAGTG
CCTTCGCCCCCGCCTGGCGGCGCGCGCCACCGCCGCCTCAGCACTGAAGGCGCGCTGACGTCACTCGCCG
GTCCCCCGCAAACTCCCCTTCCCGGCCACCTTGGTCGCGTCCGCGCCGCCGCCGGCCCAGCCGGACCGCA
CCACGCGAGGCGCGAGATAGGGGGGCACGGGCGCGACCATCTGCGCTGCGGCGCCGGCGACTCAGCGCTG
CCTCAGTCTGCGGTGGGCAGCGGAGGAGTCGTGTCGTGCCTGAGAGCGCAGTCGAATTCGCCGCCACCAT
GGTGCCCAAGAAGAAGAGGAAGGTGAGCAACCTGCTGACCGTGCACCAGAACCTGCCCGCCCTGCCCGTG
GACGCCACCAGCGACGAGGTGCGCAAGAACCTGATGGACATGTTCCGCGACCGCCAGGCCTTCAGCGAGC
ACACCTGGAAGATGCTGCTGAGCGTGTGCCGCAGCTGGGCCGCCTGGTGCAAGCTGAACAACCGCAAGTG
GTTCCCCGCCGAGCCCGAGGACGTGCGCGACTACCTGCTGTACCTGCAGGCCCGCGGCCTGGCCGTGAAG
ACCATCCAGCAGCACCTGGGCCAGCTGAACATGCTGCACCGCCGCAGCGGCCTGCCCCGCCCCAGCGACA
GCAACGCCGTGAGCCTGGTGATGCGCCGCATCCGCAAGGAGAACGTGGACGCCGGCGAGCGCGCCAAGCA
GGCCCTGGCCTTCGAGCGCACCGACTTCGACCAGGTGCGCAGCCTGATGGAGAACAGCGACCGCTGCCAG
GACATCCGCAACCTGGCCTTCCTGGGCATCGCCTACAACACCCTGCTGCGCATCGCCGAGATCGCCCGCA
TCCGCGTGAAGGACATCAGCCGCACCGACGGCGGCCGCATGCTGATCCACATCGGCCGCACCAAGACCCT
GGTGAGCACCGCCGGCGTGGAGAAGGCCCTGAGCCTGGGCGTGACCAAGCTGGTGGAGCGCTGGATCAGC
GTGAGCGGCGTGGCCGACGACCCCAACAACTACCTGTTCTGCCGCGTGCGCAAGAACGGCGTGGCCGCCC
CCAGCGCCACCAGCCAGCTGAGCACCCGGGCCCTGGAGGGCATCTTCGAGGCCACCCACCGCCTGATCTA
CGGCGCCAAGGACGACAGCGGCCAGCGCTACCTGGCCTGGAGCGGCCACAGCGCCCGCGTGGGCGCCGCC
CGCGACATGGCCCGCGCCGGCGTGAGCATCCCCGAGATCATGCAGGCCGGCGGCTGGACCAACGTGAACA
TCGTGATGAACTACATCCGCAACCTGGACAGCGAGACCGGCGCCATGGTGCGCCTGCTGGAGGACGGCGA
CTGATGATCCGGAATCAACCTCTGGATTACAAAATTTGTGAAAGATTGACTGGTATTCTTAACTATGTTG
CTCCTTTTACGCTATGTGGATACGCTGCTTTAATGCCTTTGTATCATGCTATTGCTTCCCGTATGGCTTT
CATTTTCTCCTCCTTGTATAAATCCTGGTTGCTGTCTCTTTATGAGGAGTTGTGGCCCGTTGTCAGGCAA
CGTGGCGTGGTGTGCACTGTGTTTGCTGACGCAACCCCCACTGGTTGGGGCATTGCCACCACCTGTCAGC
TCCTTTCCGGGACTTTCGCTTTCCCCCTCCCTATTGCCACGGCGGAACTCATCGCCGCCTGCCTTGCCCG
CTGCTGGACAGGGGCTCGGCTGTTGGGCACTGACAATTCCGTGGTGTTGTCGGGGAAGCTGACGTCCTTT
CCATGGCTGCTCGCCTGTGTTGCCACCTGGATTCTGCGCGGGACGTCCTTCTGCTACGTCCCTTCGGCCC
TCAATCCAGCGGACCTTCCTTCCCGCGGCCTGCTGCCGGCTCTGCGGCCTCTTCCGCGTCTTCGCCTTCG
CCCTCAGACGAGTCGGATCTCCCTTTGGGCCGCCTCCCCGCCTGGATCCTGTGCCTTCTAGTTGCCAGCC
ATCTGTTGTTTGCCCCTCCCCCGTGCCTTCCTTGACCCTGGAAGGTGCCACTCCCACTGTCCTTTCCTAA
TAAAATGAGGAAATTGCATCGCATTGTCTGAGTAGGTGTCATTCTATTCTGGGGGGTGGGGTGGGGCAGG
ACAGCAAGGGGGAGGATTGGGAAGACAATAGCAGGCATGCTGGGGATGCGGTGGGCTCTATGGCAGGAAC
CCCTAGTGATGGAGTTGGCCACTCCCTCTCTGCGCGCTCGCTCGCTCACTGAGGCCGGGCGACCAAAGGT
CGCCCGACGCCCGGGCTTTGCCCGGGCGGCCTCAGTGAGCGAGCGAGCGCGCAGCTGCCTGCAGGGGCGC
CTGATGCGGTATTTTCTCCTTACGCATCTGTGCGGTATTTCACACCGCATA
[142 nt withheld, positions 2712-2853]
C
[141 nt withheld, positions 2855-2995]
CCTTTGACGTTGGAGTCCACGTTCTTT
[37 nt withheld, positions 3023-3059]
ACCCTATCTCGGGCTATTCTTTTGATTTATAAGGGATTTTGCCGATTTCGGCCTATTGGTTAAAAAATGA
GCTGATTTAACAAAAATTTAACGCGAATTTTAACAAAATATTAACGTTTACAATTTTATGGTGCACTCTC
AGTACAATCTGCTCTGATGCCGCATAGTTAAGCCAGCCCCGACACCCGCCAACACCCGCTGACGCGCCCT
GACGGGCTTGTCTGCTCCCGGCATCCGCTTACAGACAAGCTGTGACCGTCTCCGGGAGCTGCATGTGTCA
GAGGTTTTCACCGTCATCACCGAAACGCGCGAGACGAAAGGGCCTCGTGATACGCCTATTTTTATAGGTT
AATGTCATGATAATAATGGTTTCTTAGACGTCAGGTGGCACTTTTCGGGGAAATGTGCGCGGAACCCCTA
TTTGTTTATTTTTCTAAATACATTCAAATATGTATCCGCTCATGAGACAATAACCCTGATAAATGCTTCA
ATAATATTGAAAAAGGAAGAGTATGAGTATTCAACATTTCCGTGTCGCCCTTATTCCCTTTTTTGCGGCA
TTTTGCCTTCCTGTTTTTGCTCACCCAGAAACGCTGGTGAAAGTAAAAGATGCTGAAGATCAGTTGGGTG
CACGAGTGGGTTACATCGAACTGGATCTCAACAGCGGTAAGATCCTTGAGAGTTTTCGCCCCGAAGAACG
TTTTCCAATGATGAGCACTTTTAAAGTTCTGCTATGTGGCGCGGTATTATCCCGTATTGACGCCGGGCAA
GAGCAACTCGGTCGCCGCATACACTATTCTCAGAATGACTTGGTTGAGTACTCACCAGTCACAGAAAAGC
ATCTTACGGATGGCATGACAGTAAGAGAATTATGCAGTGCTGCCATAACCATGAGTGATAACACTGCGGC
CAACTTACTTCTGACAACGATCGGAGGACCGAAGGAGCTAACCGCTTTTTTGCACAACATGGGGGATCAT
GTAACTCGCCTTGATCGTTGGGAACCGGAGCTGAATGAAGCCATACCAAACGACGAGCGTGACACCACGA
TGCCTGTAGCAATGGCAACAACGTTGCGCAAACTATTAACTGGCGAACTACTTACTCTAGCTTCCCGGCA
ACAATTAATAGACTGGATGGAGGCGGATAAAGTTGCAGGACCACTTCTGCGCTCGGCCCTTCCGGCTGGC
TGGTTTATTGCTGATAAATCTGGAGCCGGTGAGCGTGGGTCTCGCGGTATCATTGCAGCACTGGGGCCAG
ATGGTAAGCCCTCCCGTATCGTAGTTATCTACACGACGGGGAGTCAGGCAACTATGGATGAACGAAATAG
ACAGATCGCTGAGATAGGTGCCTCACTGATTAAGCATTGGTAACTGTCAGACCAAGTTTACTCATATATA
CTTTAGATTGATTTAAAACTTCATTTTTAATTTAAAAGGATCTAGGTGAAGATCCTTTTTGATAATCTCA
TGACCAAAATCCCTTAACGTGAGTTTTCGTTCCACTGAGCGTCAGACCCCGTAGAAAAGATCAAAGGATC
TTCTTGAGATCCTTTTTTTCTGCGCGTAATCTGCTGCTTGCAAACAAAAAAACCACCGCTACCAGCGGTG
GTTTGTTTGCCGGATCAAGAGCTACCAACTCTTTTTCCGAAGGTAACTGGCTTCAGCAGAGCGCAGATAC
CAAATACTGTCCTTCTAGTGTAGCCGTAGTTAGGCCACCACTTCAAGAACTCTGTAGCACCGCCTACATA
CCTCGCTCTGCTAATCCTGTTACCAGTGGCTGCTGCCAGTGGCGATAAGTCGTGTCTTACCGGGTTGGAC
TCAAGACGATAGTTACCGGATAAGGCGCAGCGGTCGGGCTGAACGGGGGGTTCGTGCACACAGCCCAGCT
TGGAGCGAACGACCTACACCGAACTGAGATACCTACAGCGTGAGCTATGAGAAAGCGCCACGCTTCCCGA
AGGGAGAAAGGCGGACAGGTATCCGGTAAGCGGCAGGGTCGGAACAGGAGAGCGCACGAGGGAGCTTCCA
GGGGGAAACGCCTGGTATCTTTATAGTCCTGTCGGGTTTCGCCACCTCTGACTTGAGCGTCGATTTTTGT
GATGCTCGTCAGGGGGGCGGAGCCTATGGAAAAACGCCAGCAACGCGGCCTTTTTACGGTTCCTGGCCTT
TTGCTGGCCTTTTGCTCACATGT
Features (pLannotate 1.2.2; 14 found; start..end, strand, type, name):
     12..39      +  repeat_region  AAV2 ITR (fragment): inverted terminal repeat of adeno-associated virus serotype 2 inverted
     68..95      +  repeat_region  AAV2 ITR (fragment): inverted terminal repeat of adeno-associated virus serotype 2 inverted
    164..611     +  promoter       hSyn promoter: human synapsin I promoter; confers neuron-specific expression (Kügler et al., 2003)
    656..1681    +  CDS            cre: RECR_BPP1 - Experimental evidence at protein level: Swiss-Prot protein existence level 1. Catalyzes site-specific recombination between two 34-base- pair LOXP sites. Its role is to maintain the phage genome as a monomeric unit-copy plasmid in the lysogenic state. From Escherichia phage P1 (Bacteriophage P1).
   1693..2281    +  misc_feature   WPRE: woodchuck hepatitis virus posttranscriptional regulatory element
   2289..2513    +  polyA_signal   bGH poly(A) signal: bovine growth hormone polyadenylation signal
   2515..2655    +  repeat_region  AAV2 ITR: inverted terminal repeat of adeno-associated virus serotype 2 inverted
   2660..2711    -  misc_feature   bom (fragment): basis of mobility region from pBR322
   2730..3110    +  rep_origin     M13 ori (sequence partly withheld): M13 bacteriophage origin of replication; arrow indicates direction of (+) strand synthesis
   3186..3235    -  misc_feature   bom (fragment): basis of mobility region from pBR322
   3337..3372    -  CDS            rop (fragment): Rop protein, which maintains plasmids at low copy number; rop
   3467..3571    +  promoter       AmpR promoter: bla
   3572..4432    +  CDS            AmpR: β-lactamase; bla; confers resistance to ampicillin, carbenicillin, and related antibiotics
   4603..5191    +  rep_origin     ori: high-copy-number ColE1/pMB1/pBR322/pUC origin of replication
