>Addgene plasmid #178515 | pAAV-syn-mCre | addgene full sequence | sequence record 351984 | Addgene NGS Result
CCTGGATCCTGTGCCTTCTAGTTGCCAGCCATCTGTTGTTTGCCCCTCCCCCGTGCCTTCCTTGACCCTG
GAAGGTGCCACTCCCACTGTCCTTTCCTAATAAAATGAGGAAATTGCATCGCATTGTCTGAGTAGGTGTC
ATTCTATTCTGGGGGGTGGGGTGGGGCAGGACAGCAAGGGGGAGGATTGGGAAGACAATAGCAGGCATGC
TGGGGATGCGGTGGGCTCTATGGCAGGAACCCCTAGTGATGGAGTTGGCCACTCCCTCTCTGCGCGCTCG
CTCGCTCACTGAGGCCGGGCGACCAAAGGTCGCCCGACGCCCGGGCTTTGCCCGGGCGGCCTCAGTGAGC
GAGCGAGCGCGCAGCTGCCTGCAGGGGCGCCTGATGCGGTATTTTCTCCTTACGCATCTGTGCGGTATTT
CACACCGCATA
[95 nt withheld, positions 432-526]
T
[46 nt withheld, positions 528-573]
C
[141 nt withheld, positions 575-715]
CCTTTGACGTTGGAGTCCACGTTCTTT
[37 nt withheld, positions 743-779]
ACTCTATCTCGGGCTATTCTTTTGATTTATAAGGGATTTTGCCGATTTCGGTCTATTGGTTAAAAAATGA
GCTGATTTAACAAAAATTTAACGCGAATTTTAACAAAATATTAACGTTTACAATTTTATGGTGCACTCTC
AGTACAATCTGCTCTGATGCCGCATAGTTAAGCCAGCCCCGACACCCGCCAACACCCGCTGACGCGCCCT
GACGGGCTTGTCTGCTCCCGGCATCCGCTTACAGACAAGCTGTGACCGTCTCCGGGAGCTGCATGTGTCA
GAGGTTTTCACCGTCATCACCGAAACGCGCGAGACGAAAGGGCCTCGTGATACGCCTATTTTTATAGGTT
AATGTCATGATAATAATGGTTTCTTAGACGTCAGGTGGCACTTTTCGGGGAAATGTGCGCGGAACCCCTA
TTTGTTTATTTTTCTAAATACATTCAAATATGTATCCGCTCATGAGACAATAACCCTGATAAATGCTTCA
ATAATATTGAAAAAGGAAGAGTATGAGTATTCAACATTTCCGTGTCGCCCTTATTCCCTTTTTTGCGGCA
TTTTGCCTTCCTGTTTTTGCTCACCCAGAAACGCTGGTGAAAGTAAAAGATGCTGAAGATCAGTTGGGTG
CACGAGTGGGTTACATCGAACTGGATCTCAACAGCGGTAAGATCCTTGAGAGTTTTCGCCCCGAAGAACG
TTTTCCAATGATGAGCACTTTTAAAGTTCTGCTATGTGGCGCGGTATTATCCCGTATTGACGCCGGGCAA
GAGCAACTCGGTCGCCGCATACACTATTCTCAGAATGACTTGGTTGAGTACTCACCAGTCACAGAAAAGC
ATCTTACGGATGGCATGACAGTAAGAGAATTATGCAGTGCTGCCATAACCATGAGTGATAACACTGCGGC
CAACTTACTTCTGACAACGATCGGAGGACCGAAGGAGCTAACCGCTTTTTTGCACAACATGGGGGATCAT
GTAACTCGCCTTGATCGTTGGGAACCGGAGCTGAATGAAGCCATACCAAACGACGAGCGTGACACCACGA
TGCCTGTAGCAATGGCAACAACGTTGCGCAAACTATTAACTGGCGAACTACTTACTCTAGCTTCCCGGCA
ACAATTAATAGACTGGATGGAGGCGGATAAAGTTGCAGGACCACTTCTGCGCTCGGCCCTTCCGGCTGGC
TGGTTTATTGCTGATAAATCTGGAGCCGGTGAGCGTGGGTCTCGCGGTATCATTGCAGCACTGGGGCCAG
ATGGTAAGCCCTCCCGTATCGTAGTTATCTACACGACGGGGAGTCAGGCAACTATGGATGAACGAAATAG
ACAGATCGCTGAGATAGGTGCCTCACTGATTAAGCATTGGTAACTGTCAGACCAAGTTTACTCATATATA
CTTTAGATTGATTTAAAACTTCATTTTTAATTTAAAAGGATCTAGGTGAAGATCCTTTTTGATAATCTCA
TGACCAAAATCCCTTAACGTGAGTTTTCGTTCCACTGAGCGTCAGACCCCGTAGAAAAGATCAAAGGATC
TTCTTGAGATCCTTTTTTTCTGCGCGTAATCTGCTGCTTGCAAACAAAAAAACCACCGCTACCAGCGGTG
GTTTGTTTGCCGGATCAAGAGCTACCAACTCTTTTTCCGAAGGTAACTGGCTTCAGCAGAGCGCAGATAC
CAAATACTGTTCTTCTAGTGTAGCCGTAGTTAGGCCACCACTTCAAGAACTCTGTAGCACCGCCTACATA
CCTCGCTCTGCTAATCCTGTTACCAGTGGCTGCTGCCAGTGGCGATAAGTCGTGTCTTACCGGGTTGGAC
TCAAGACGATAGTTACCGGATAAGGCGCAGCGGTCGGGCTGAACGGGGGGTTCGTGCACACAGCCCAGCT
TGGAGCGAACGACCTACACCGAACTGAGATACCTACAGCGTGAGCTATGAGAAAGCGCCACGCTTCCCGA
AGGGAGAAAGGCGGACAGGTATCCGGTAAGCGGCAGGGTCGGAACAGGAGAGCGCACGAGGGAGCTTCCA
GGGGGAAACGCCTGGTATCTTTATAGTCCTGTCGGGTTTCGCCACCTCTGACTTGAGCGTCGATTTTTGT
GATGCTCGTCAGGGGGGCGGAGCCTATGGAAAAACGCCAGCAACGCGGCCTTTTTACGGTTCCTGGCCTT
TTGCTGGCCTTTTGCTCACATGTCCTGCAGGCAGCTGCGCGCTCGCTCGCTCACTGAGGCCGCCCGGGCG
TCGGGCGACCTTTGGTCGCCCGGCCTCAGTGAGCGAGCGAGCGCGCAGAGAGGGAGTGGCCAACTCCATC
ACTAGGGGTTCCTGTCGACGCTAGACTGCAGAGGGCCCTGCGTATGAGTGCAAGTGGGTTTTAGGACCAG
GATGAGGCGGGGTGGGGGTGCCTACCTGACGACCGACCCCGACCCACTGGACAAGCACCCAACCCCCATT
CCCCAAATTGCGCATCCCCTATCAGAGAGGGGGAGGGGAAACAGGATGCGGCGAGGCGCGTGCGCACTGC
CAGCTTCAGCACCGCGGACAGTGCCTTCGCCCCCGCCTGGCGGCGCGCGCCACCGCCGCCTCAGCACTGA
AGGCGCGCTGACGTCACTCGCCGGTCCCCCGCAAACTCCCCTTCCCGGCCACCTTGGTCGCGTCCGCGCC
GCCGCCGGCCCAGCCGGACCGCACCACGCGAGGCGCGAGATAGGGGGGCACGGGCGCGACCATCTGCGCT
GCGGCGCCGGCGACTCAGCGCTGCCTCAGTCTGCGGTGGGCAGCGGAGGAGTCGTGTCGTGCCTGAGAGC
GCAGTCGAATTCGCCGCCACCATGGTGCCCAAGAAGAAGAGGAAGGTGAGCAACCTGCTGACCGTGCACC
AGAACCTGCCCGCCCTGCCCGTGGACGCCACCAGCGACGAGGTGCGCAAGAACCTGATGGACATGTTCCG
CGACCGCCAGGCCTTCAGCGAGCACACCTGGAAGATGCTGCTGAGCGTGTGCCGCAGCTGGGCCGCCTGG
TGCAAGCTGAACAACCGCAAGTGGTTCCCCGCCGAGCCCGAGGACGTGCGCGACTACCTGCTGTACCTGC
AGGCCCGCGGCCTGGCCGTGAAGACCATCCAGCAGCACCTGGGCCAGCTGAACATGCTGCACCGCCGCAG
CGGCCTGCCCCGCCCCAGCGACAGCAACGCCGTGAGCCTGGTGATGCGCCGCATCCGCAAGGAGAACGTG
GACGCCGGCGAGCGCGCCAAGCAGGCCCTGGCCTTCGAGCGCACCGACTTCGACCAGGTGCGCAGCCTGA
TGGAGAACAGCGACCGCTGCCAGGACATCCGCAACCTGGCCTTCCTGGGCATCGCCTACAACACCCTGCT
GCGCATCGCCGAGATCGCCCGCATCCGCGTGAAGGACATCAGCCGCACCGACGGCGGCCGCATGCTGATC
CACATCGGCCGCACCAAGACCCTGGTGAGCACCGCCGGCGTGGAGAAGGCCCTGAGCCTGGGCGTGACCA
AGCTGGTGGAGCGCTGGATCAGCGTGAGCGGCGTGGCCGACGACCCCAACAACTACCTGTTCTGCCGCGT
GCGCAAGAACGGCGTGGCCGCCCCCAGCGCCACCAGCCAGCTGAGCACCCGGGCCCTGGAGGGCATCTTC
GAGGCCACCCACCGCCTGATCTACGGCGCCAAGGACGACAGCGGCCAGCGCTACCTGGCCTGGAGCGGCC
ACAGCGCCCGCGTGGGCGCCGCCCGCGACATGGCCCGCGCCGGCGTGAGCATCCCCGAGATCATGCAGGC
CGGCGGCTGGACCAACGTGAACATCGTGATGAACTACATCCGCAACCTGGACAGCGAGACCGGCGCCATG
GTGCGCCTGCTGGAGGACGGCGACTGATAATCCGGAATCAACCTCTGGATTACAAAATTTGTGAAAGATT
GACTGGTATTCTTAACTATGTTGCTCCTTTTACGCTATGTGGATACGCTGCTTTAATGCCTTTGTATCAT
GCTATTGCTTCCCGTATGGCTTTCATTTTCTCCTCCTTGTATAAATCCTGGTTGCTGTCTCTTTATGAGG
AGTTGTGGCCCGTTGTCAGGCAACGTGGCGTGGTGTGCACTGTGTTTGCTGACGCAACCCCCACTGGTTG
GGGCATTGCCACCACCTGTCAGCTCCTTTCCGGGACTTTCGCTTTCCCCCTCCCTATTGCCACGGCGGAA
CTCATCGCCGCCTGCCTTGCCCGCTGCTGGACAGGGGCTCGGCTGTTGGGCACTGACAATTCCGTGGTGT
TGTCGGGGAAGCTGACGTCCTTTCCATGGCTGCTCGCCTGTGTTGCCACCTGGATTCTGCGCGGGACGTC
CTTCTGCTACGTCCCTTCGGCCCTCAATCCAGCGGACCTTCCTTCCCGCGGCCTGCTGCCGGCTCTGCGG
CCTCTTCCGCGTCTTCGCCTTCGCCCTCAGACGAGTCGGATCTCCCTTTGGGCCGCCTCCCCG
Features (pLannotate 1.2.2; 14 found; start..end, strand, type, name):
      9..233     +  polyA_signal   bGH poly(A) signal: bovine growth hormone polyadenylation signal
    235..375     +  repeat_region  AAV2 ITR: inverted terminal repeat of adeno-associated virus serotype 2 inverted
    380..431     -  misc_feature   bom (fragment): basis of mobility region from pBR322
    450..905     +  rep_origin     f1 ori (sequence partly withheld): f1 bacteriophage origin of replication; arrow indicates direction of (+) strand synthesis
    906..955     -  misc_feature   bom (fragment): basis of mobility region from pBR322
   1057..1092    -  CDS            rop (fragment): Rop protein, which maintains plasmids at low copy number; rop
   1187..1291    +  promoter       AmpR promoter: bla
   1292..2152    +  CDS            AmpR: β-lactamase; bla; confers resistance to ampicillin, carbenicillin, and related antibiotics
   2323..2911    +  rep_origin     ori: high-copy-number ColE1/pMB1/pBR322/pUC origin of replication
   2984..3011    +  repeat_region  AAV2 ITR (fragment): inverted terminal repeat of adeno-associated virus serotype 2 inverted
   3040..3067    +  repeat_region  AAV2 ITR (fragment): inverted terminal repeat of adeno-associated virus serotype 2 inverted
   3136..3583    +  promoter       hSyn promoter: human synapsin I promoter; confers neuron-specific expression (Kügler et al., 2003)
   3628..4653    +  CDS            cre: RECR_BPP1 - Experimental evidence at protein level: Swiss-Prot protein existence level 1. Catalyzes site-specific recombination between two 34-base- pair LOXP sites. Its role is to maintain the phage genome as a monomeric unit-copy plasmid in the lysogenic state. From Escherichia phage P1 (Bacteriophage P1).
   4665..1       +  misc_feature   WPRE (across the origin): woodchuck hepatitis virus posttranscriptional regulatory element
