[The description below was written by a language model from this plasmid's Addgene catalogue record and pLannotate feature annotations shown in this document.]
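Description:
pAAV-syn-mCre is a 5,252 bp adeno-associated virus transfer plasmid built on a pAAV backbone and designed to deliver Cre recombinase to neurons. In bacteria it is maintained by a high-copy ColE1/pUC-type origin and selected with ampicillin through the bla (AmpR) gene and its promoter. The backbone also carries a filamentous phage origin (annotated as f1 in one sequence record and M13 in the other) and short remnants of the pBR322 bom and rop regions. The two annotated records, one supplied by the depositor and one from repository sequencing, are the same length and show the same parts in the same order, differing only in where numbering begins.

The payload lies between AAV2 inverted terminal repeats, which are the cis elements needed for replication and packaging of the cassette into AAV particles. The downstream ITR is annotated in full, while the upstream one is detected only as two short fragments, which may reflect annotation limits or the difficulty of sequencing these structured repeats. Inside, the human synapsin I promoter confers neuron-specific expression of a Cre coding sequence listed as "mCre" (1,056 bp insert, of which about 1,026 bp matches phage P1 Cre). The record does not explain what the "m" denotes or what the extra sequence encodes. A WPRE follows to enhance transcript stability and expression, and a bovine growth hormone polyadenylation signal terminates the transcript. No fluorescent reporter or epitope tag is annotated.

The vector is used to produce AAV that expresses Cre in neurons and so recombines loxP-flanked alleles or reporters. It was deposited in connection with work on long-term labelling and imaging of synaptically connected neuronal networks using double-deletion-mutant rabies viruses.
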