Addgene plasmid #178515: pAAV-syn-mCre
Purpose: AAV vector for mCre recombinase
Depositing lab: Ian Wickersham. Depositing organization: Massachusetts Institute of Technology. Publication: Long-term labeling and imaging of synaptically connected neuronal networks in vivo using double-deletion-mutant rabies viruses. Jin L, Sullivan HA, Zhu M, Lavin TK, Matsuyama M, Fu X, Lea NE, Xu R, Hou Y, Rutigliani L, Pruner M, Babcock KR, Ip JPK, Hu M, Daigle TL, Zeng H, Sur M, Feng G, Wickersham IR. Nat Neurosci. 2024 Jan 11. doi: 10.1038/s41593-023-01545-8. PubMed 38212587.
Backbone
  Vector backbone: pAAV
  Vector type: Mammalian Expression, AAV, Cre/Lox
Growth in bacteria
  Bacterial resistance: Ampicillin, 100 μg/mL
  Growth temperature: 37°C
  Growth strain: NEB Stable
  Copy number: High Copy
Gene/Insert
  Gene/Insert name: mCre
  Insert size (bp): 1056
Terms and licenses: Academic/Nonprofit Terms; Industry Terms: Not Available to Industry
How to cite: pAAV-syn-mCre was a gift from Ian Wickersham (Addgene plasmid # 178515 ; http://n2t.net/addgene:178515 ; RRID:Addgene_178515)
